Addgene plasmid #51430: pAF1-VP64-SeqFosA
Purpose: Artificial transcription factor with VP64 targeting c-Fos (TALE A)
Depositing lab: Xavier Darzacq. Depositing organization: Ecole Normale Superieure Paris. Publication: Transcription Factors Modulate c-Fos Transcriptional Bursts. Senecal A, Munsky B, Proux F, Ly N, Braye FE, Zimmer C, Mueller F, Darzacq X. Cell Rep. 2014 Jun 25. pii: S2211-1247(14)00447-1. doi: 10.1016/j.celrep.2014.05.053. PubMed 24981864.
Backbone
  Vector backbone: pAF1-VP64
  Backbone size w/o insert (bp): 7485
  Total vector size (bp): 8675
  Modifications to backbone: pAF1-VP64-SeqFosA was obtained by introduction of RVD in pAF1-VP64 (Cermak et al., 2011).
  Vector type: Mammalian Expression
  Selectable markers: Neomycin (select with G418)
Growth in bacteria
  Bacterial resistance: Ampicillin, 100 μg/mL
  Growth temperature: 37°C
  Growth strain: DH5alpha
  Copy number: High Copy
Gene/Insert
  Gene/Insert name: SeqFosA
  Species: Synthetic
  Insert size (bp): 1172
  Cloning method: Restriction Enzyme; 5′ cloning site Esp3I (destroyed during cloning); 3′ cloning site Esp3I (destroyed during cloning)
  Sequencing primers: 5′ GCCGTTACAGTTGGACACAG; 3′ TACGGCGATTGACTCTTCTG
Terms and licenses: Academic/Nonprofit Terms; Industry Terms: Not Available to Industry
How to cite: pAF1-VP64-SeqFosA was a gift from Xavier Darzacq (Addgene plasmid # 51430 ; http://n2t.net/addgene:51430 ; RRID:Addgene_51430)
