[The description below was written by a language model from this plasmid's Addgene catalogue record and pLannotate feature annotations shown in this document.]
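Description:
pAF1-VP64-SeqFosA is an 8.7 kb mammalian expression plasmid encoding a designer TALE-based artificial transcription factor directed at the c-Fos gene (target site "TALE A"). It derives from the pAF1-VP64 backbone, into which a synthetic array of repeat-variable diresidue (RVD) modules of about 1.2 kb was inserted through Esp3I sites that were destroyed in the process, consistent with Golden Gate-style TALE assembly. In bacteria it is maintained at high copy from a ColE1/pUC-type origin under ampicillin selection (AmpR with its own promoter). An f1 origin and remnants of lac regulatory sequences are also carried over from the parental vector.

The expression unit is driven by the CMV immediate-early enhancer and promoter, followed by a T7 promoter, and is terminated by the bovine growth hormone polyadenylation signal. The roughly 3.2 kb open reading frame is annotated by homology as the Xanthomonas effector AvrXa10. This reflects the TALE scaffold, whose central repeat domain carries the custom RVDs that specify DNA recognition. Just downstream, a short match to tandem VP16 minimal activation domain repeats corresponds to the VP64 activator named in the construct, although the automated annotation captures only a small fragment of it. A separate SV40 promoter–neo–SV40 poly(A) cassette confers G418 resistance for selecting stably transfected mammalian cells. The adjacent ble fragment, the short HIV-1 LTR fragment and the bom fragment appear to be partial annotation matches rather than functional elements.

The plasmid is intended to recruit a strong synthetic activation domain to the c-Fos locus. The associated study used such factors to examine how transcription factors modulate c-Fos transcriptional bursting.
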