Features (pLannotate 1.2.2; 21 found; start..end, strand, type, name):
     28..80      -  misc_feature   bom (fragment): basis of mobility region from pBR322
    235..614     +  enhancer       CMV enhancer: human cytomegalovirus immediate early enhancer
    615..818     +  promoter       CMV promoter: human cytomegalovirus (CMV) immediate early promoter
    814..847     +  LTR            5' LTR (truncated) (fragment): truncated 5' long terminal repeat (LTR) from HIV-1
    863..881     +  promoter       T7 promoter: promoter for bacteriophage T7 RNA polymerase
    923..4090    +  CDS            avrXa10: AVX10_XANOO - Experimental evidence at protein level: Swiss-Prot protein existence level 1. Avirulence protein. Induces the hypersensitive response (HR)in rice plants carrying the resistance gene Xa10. Activity depends on the presence of the core repeat domains; replacement with repeat domains from other proteins (AvrBs3 of X.euvesicatoria (AC P14727) or AvrXa7 of this organism) does not elicit the HR. Probably acts as a transcription factor in its host plant (rice) to induce plant resistance or disease. From Xanthomonas oryzae pv. oryzae.
   4199..4215    +  CDS            VP96 (fragment): 6 tandem repeats of the minimal activation domain of herpes simplex virus VP16 (Cheng et al., 2013)
   4275..4499    +  polyA_signal   bGH poly(A) signal: bovine growth hormone polyadenylation signal
   4503..4524    +  promoter       SV40 promoter (fragment): SV40 enhancer and early promoter
   4545..4973    +  rep_origin     f1 ori (sequence partly withheld): f1 bacteriophage origin of replication; arrow indicates direction of (+) strand synthesis
   4987..5316    +  promoter       SV40 promoter: SV40 enhancer and early promoter
   5383..6174    +  CDS            neo: KKA2_KLEPN - Also known as kan, nptII. Experimental evidence at protein level: Swiss-Prot protein existence level 1. Resistance to kanamycin, neomycin, paromomycin, ribostamycin, butirosin and gentamicin B. From Klebsiella pneumoniae.
   6198..6356    +  CDS            ble (fragment): BLE_KLEPN - Experimental evidence at protein level: Swiss-Prot protein existence level 1. Binding protein with a strong affinity to the bleomycin family of antibiotics. Binds to CL990; an antimitotic-antibiotic compound. From Klebsiella pneumoniae.
   6351..6472    +  polyA_signal   SV40 poly(A) signal: SV40 polyadenylation signal
   6545..6561    -  protein_bind   lac operator: The lac repressor binds to the lac operator to inhibit transcription in E. coli. This inhibition can be relieved by adding lactose or isopropyl-β-D-thiogalactopyranoside (IPTG). lac repressor encoded by lacI
   6569..6599    -  promoter       lac promoter: promoter for the E. coli lac operon
   6614..6635    -  protein_bind   CAP binding site: CAP binding activates transcription in the presence of cAMP. E. coli catabolite activator protein
   6648..6740    -  CDS            lacI (fragment): lac repressor; lacI; The lac repressor binds to the lac operator to inhibit transcription in E. coli. This inhibition can be relieved by adding lactose or isopropyl-β-D-thiogalactopyranoside (IPTG).
   6923..7508    -  rep_origin     ori: high-copy-number ColE1/pMB1/pBR322/pUC origin of replication
   7679..8539    -  CDS            AmpR: β-lactamase; bla; confers resistance to ampicillin, carbenicillin, and related antibiotics
   8540..8644    -  promoter       AmpR promoter: bla
>Addgene plasmid #51430 | pAF1-VP64-SeqFosA | depositor full sequence | sequence record 79489 | pAF1-VP64-SeqFosA sequence 8675 bps
GACGGATCGGGAGATCTCCCGATCCCCTATGGTGCACTCTCAGTACAATCTGCTCTGATGCCGCATAGTT
AAGCCAGTATCTGCTCCCTGCTTGTGTGTTGGAGGTCGCTGAGTAGTGCGCGAGCAAAATTTAAGCTACA
ACAAGGCAAGGCTTGACCGACAATTGCATGAAGAATCTGCTTAGGGTTAGGCGTTTTGCGCTGCTTCGCG
ATGTACGGGCCAGATATACGCGTTGACATTGATTATTGACTAGTTATTAATAGTAATCAATTACGGGGTC
ATTAGTTCATAGCCCATATATGGAGTTCCGCGTTACATAACTTACGGTAAATGGCCCGCCTGGCTGACCG
CCCAACGACCCCCGCCCATTGACGTCAATAATGACGTATGTTCCCATAGTAACGCCAATAGGGACTTTCC
ATTGACGTCAATGGGTGGAGTATTTACGGTAAACTGCCCACTTGGCAGTACATCAAGTGTATCATATGCC
AAGTACGCCCCCTATTGACGTCAATGACGGTAAATGGCCCGCCTGGCATTATGCCCAGTACATGACCTTA
TGGGACTTTCCTACTTGGCAGTACATCTACGTATTAGTCATCGCTATTACCATGGTGATGCGGTTTTGGC
AGTACATCAATGGGCGTGGATAGCGGTTTGACTCACGGGGATTTCCAAGTCTCCACCCCATTGACGTCAA
TGGGAGTTTGTTTTGGCACCAAAATCAACGGGACTTTCCAAAATGTCGTAACAACTCCGCCCCATTGACG
CAAATGGGCGGTAGGCGTGTACGGTGGGAGGTCTATATAAGCAGAGCTCTCTGGCTAACTAGAGAACCCA
CTGCTTACTGGCTTATCGAAATTAATACGACTCACTATAGGGAGACCCAAGCTGGCTAGCGTTTAAACTT
AAGCTTGCCACCATGGACCCCATTCGTCCGCGCAGGCCAAGTCCTGCCCGCGAGCTTCTGCCCGGACCCC
AACCGGATAGGGTTCAGCCGACTGCAGATCGTGGGGTGTCTGCGCCTGCTGGCAGCCCTCTGGATGGCTT
GCCCGCTCGGCGGACGGTGTCCCGGACCCGGCTGCCATCTCCCCCTGCGCCCTCACCTGCGTTCTCGGCG
GGCAGCTTCAGCGATCTGCTCCGTCCGTTCGATCCGTCGCTTCTTGATACATCGCTTCTTGATTCGATGC
CTGCCGTCGGCACGCCGCATACAGCGGCTGCCCCAGCAGAGTGGGATGAGGCGCAATCGGCTCTGCGTGC
AGCCGATGACCCGCCACCCACCGTGCGTGTCGCTGTCACTGCCGCGCGGCCGCCGCGCGCCAAGCCGGCC
CCGCGACGGCGTGCTGCGCAACCCTCCGACGCTTCGCCGGCCGCGCAGGTGGATCTACGCACGCTCGGCT
ACAGTCAGCAGCAGCAAGAGAAGATCAAACCGAAGGTGCGTTCGACAGTGGCGCAGCACCACGAGGCACT
GGTGGGCCATGGGTTTACACACGCGCACATCGTTGCGCTCAGCCAACACCCGGCAGCGTTAGGGACCGTC
GCTGTCACGTATCAGCACATAATCACGGCGTTGCCAGAGGCGACACACGAAGACATCGTTGGCGTCGGCA
AACAGTGGTCCGGCGCACGCGCCCTGGAGGCCTTGCTCACGGATGCGGGGGAGTTGAGAGGTCCGCCGTT
ACAGTTGGACACAGGCCAACTTGTGAAGATTGCAAAACGTGGCGGCGTGACCGCAATGGAGGCAGTGCAT
GCATCGCGCAATGCACTGACGGGTGCCCCCCTGAACCTGACCCCGGACCAAGTGGTGGCTATCGCCAGCC
ACGATGGCGGCAAGCAAGCGCTCGAAACGGTGCAGCGGCTGTTGCCGGTGCTGTGCCAGGACCATGGCCT
GACTCCGGACCAAGTGGTGGCTATCGCCAGCCACGATGGCGGCAAGCAAGCGCTCGAAACGGTGCAGCGG
CTGTTGCCGGTGCTGTGCCAGGACCATGGCCTGACCCCGGACCAAGTGGTGGCTATCGCCAGCAACAATG
GCGGCAAGCAAGCGCTCGAAACGGTGCAGCGGCTGTTGCCGGTGCTGTGCCAGGACCATGGCCTGACTCC
GGACCAAGTGGTGGCTATCGCCAGCCACGATGGCGGCAAGCAAGCGCTCGAAACGGTGCAGCGGCTGTTG
CCGGTGCTGTGCCAGGACCATGGCCTGACCCCGGACCAAGTGGTGGCTATCGCCAGCAACATTGGCGGCA
AGCAAGCGCTCGAAACGGTGCAGCGGCTGTTGCCGGTGCTGTGCCAGGACCATGGCCTGACCCCGGACCA
AGTGGTGGCTATCGCCAGCAACGGTGGCGGCAAGCAAGCGCTCGAAACGGTGCAGCGGCTGTTGCCGGTG
CTGTGCCAGGACCATGGCCTGACCCCGGACCAAGTGGTGGCTATCGCCAGCAACGGTGGCGGCAAGCAAG
CGCTCGAAACGGTGCAGCGGCTGTTGCCGGTGCTGTGCCAGGACCATGGCCTGACCCCGGACCAAGTGGT
GGCTATCGCCAGCAACAATGGCGGCAAGCAAGCGCTCGAAACGGTGCAGCGGCTGTTGCCGGTGCTGTGC
CAGGACCATGGCCTGACCCCGGACCAAGTGGTGGCTATCGCCAGCAACATTGGCGGCAAGCAAGCGCTCG
AAACGGTGCAGCGGCTGTTGCCGGTGCTGTGCCAGGACCATGGCCTGACCCCGGACCAAGTGGTGGCTAT
CGCCAGCAACATTGGCGGCAAGCAAGCGCTCGAAACGGTGCAGCGGCTGTTGCCGGTGCTGTGCCAGGAC
CATGGCCTGACCCCGGACCAAGTGGTGGCTATCGCCAGCCACGATGGCGGCAAGCAAGCGCTCGAAACGG
TGCAGCGGCTGTTGCCGGTGCTGTGCCAGGACCATGGCCTGACTCCGGACCAAGTGGTGGCTATCGCCAG
CCACGATGGCGGCAAGCAAGCGCTCGAAACGGTGCAGCGGCTGTTGCCGGTGCTGTGCCAGGACCATGGC
CTGACCCCGGACCAAGTGGTGGCTATCGCCAGCAACATTGGCGGCAAGCAAGCGCTCGAAACGGTGCAGC
GGCTGTTGCCGGTGCTGTGCCAGGACCATGGCCTGACCCCGGACCAAGTGGTGGCTATCGCCAGCAACAA
TGGCGGCAAGCAAGCGCTCGAAACGGTGCAGCGGCTGTTGCCGGTGCTGTGCCAGGACCATGGCCTGACC
CCGGACCAAGTGGTGGCTATCGCCAGCAACAATGGCGGCAAGCAAGCGCTCGAAACGGTGCAGCGGCTGT
TGCCGGTGCTGTGCCAGGACCATGGCCTGACCCCGGACCAAGTGGTGGCTATCGCCAGCAACGGTGGCGG
CAAGCAAGCGCTCGAAAGCATTGTGGCCCAGCTGAGCCGGCCTGATCCGGCGTTGGCCGCGTTGACCAAC
GACCACCTCGTCGCCTTGGCCTGCCTCGGCGGACGTCCTGCCATGGATGCAGTGAAAAAGGGATTGCCGC
ACGCGCCGGAATTGATCAGAAGAGTCAATCGCCGTATTGGCGAACGCACGTCCCATCGCGTTGCCGACTA
CGCGCAAGTGGTTCGCGTGCTGGAGTTTTTCCAGTGCCACTCCCACCCAGCGTACGCATTTGATGAGGCC
ATGACGCAGTTCGGGATGAGCAGGAACGGGTTGGTACAGCTCTTTCGCAGAGTGGGCGTCACCGAACTCG
AAGCCCGCGGTGGAACGCTCCCCCCAGCCTCGCAGCGTTGGGACCGTATCCTCCAGGCATCAGGGATGAA
AAGGGCCAAACCGTCCCCTACTTCAGCTCAAACACCGGATCAGGCGTCTTTGCATGCATTCGCCGATTCG
CTGGAGCGTGACCTTGATGCGCCCAGCCCAATGCACGAGGGAGATCAGACGCGGGCAAGCAGCCGTAAAC
GGTCCCGATCGGATCGTGCTGTCACCGGCCCCTCCGCACAGCAGGCTGTCGAGGTGCGCGTTCCCGAACA
GCGCGATGCGCTGCATTTGCCCCTCAGCTGGAGGGTAAAACGCCCGCGTACCAGGATCTGGGGCGGCCTC
CCGGATCCCGGACGGGCTGACGCATTGGACGATTTTGATCTGGATATGCTGGGAAGTGACGCCCTCGATG
ATTTTGACCTTGACATGCTTGGTTCGGATGCCCTTGATGACTTTGACCTCGACATGCTCGGCAGTGACGC
CCTTGATGATTTCGACCTGGACATGCTGATTAACTAATCTAGAGGGCCCGTTTAAACCCGCTGATCAGCC
TCGACTGTGCCTTCTAGTTGCCAGCCATCTGTTGTTTGCCCCTCCCCCGTGCCTTCCTTGACCCTGGAAG
GTGCCACTCCCACTGTCCTTTCCTAATAAAATGAGGAAATTGCATCGCATTGTCTGAGTAGGTGTCATTC
TATTCTGGGGGGTGGGGTGGGGCAGGACAGCAAGGGGGAGGATTGGGAAGACAATAGCAGGCATGCTGGG
GATGCGGTGGGCTCTATGGCTTCTGAGGCGGAAAGAACCAGCTGGGGCTCTAGGGGGTATCCCC
[124 nt withheld, positions 4545-4668]
C
[91 nt withheld, positions 4670-4760]
A
[49 nt withheld, positions 4762-4810]
CCTTTGACGTTGGAGTCCACGTTCTTT
[37 nt withheld, positions 4838-4874]
ACCCTATCTCGGTCTATTCTTTTGATTTATAAGGGATTTTGCCGATTTCGGCCTATTGGTTAAAAAATGA
GCTGATTTAACAAAAATTTAACGCGAATTAATTCTGTGGAATGTGTGTCAGTTAGGGTGTGGAAAGTCCC
CAGGCTCCCCAGCAGGCAGAAGTATGCAAAGCATGCATCTCAATTAGTCAGCAACCAGGTGTGGAAAGTC
CCCAGGCTCCCCAGCAGGCAGAAGTATGCAAAGCATGCATCTCAATTAGTCAGCAACCATAGTCCCGCCC
CTAACTCCGCCCATCCCGCCCCTAACTCCGCCCAGTTCCGCCCATTCTCCGCCCCATGGCTGACTAATTT
TTTTTATTTATGCAGAGGCCGAGGCCGCCTCTGCCTCTGAGCTATTCCAGAAGTAGTGAGGAGGCTTTTT
TGGAGGCCTAGGCTTTTGCAAAAAGCTCCCGGGAGCTTGTATATCCATTTTCGGATCTGATCAAGAGACA
GGATGAGGATCGTTTCGCATGATTGAACAAGATGGATTGCACGCAGGTTCTCCGGCCGCTTGGGTGGAGA
GGCTATTCGGCTATGACTGGGCACAACAGACAATCGGCTGCTCTGATGCCGCCGTGTTCCGGCTGTCAGC
GCAGGGGCGCCCGGTTCTTTTTGTCAAGACCGACCTGTCCGGTGCCCTGAATGAACTGCAGGACGAGGCA
GCGCGGCTATCGTGGCTGGCCACGACGGGCGTTCCTTGCGCAGCTGTGCTCGACGTTGTCACTGAAGCGG
GAAGGGACTGGCTGCTATTGGGCGAAGTGCCGGGGCAGGATCTCCTGTCATCTCACCTTGCTCCTGCCGA
GAAAGTATCCATCATGGCTGATGCAATGCGGCGGCTGCATACGCTTGATCCGGCTACCTGCCCATTCGAC
CACCAAGCGAAACATCGCATCGAGCGAGCACGTACTCGGATGGAAGCCGGTCTTGTCGATCAGGATGATC
TGGACGAAGAGCATCAGGGGCTCGCGCCAGCCGAACTGTTCGCCAGGCTCAAGGCGCGCATGCCCGACGG
CGAGGATCTCGTCGTGACCCATGGCGATGCCTGCTTGCCGAATATCATGGTGGAAAATGGCCGCTTTTCT
GGATTCATCGACTGTGGCCGGCTGGGTGTGGCGGACCGCTATCAGGACATAGCGTTGGCTACCCGTGATA
TTGCTGAAGAGCTTGGCGGCGAATGGGCTGACCGCTTCCTCGTGCTTTACGGTATCGCCGCTCCCGATTC
GCAGCGCATCGCCTTCTATCGCCTTCTTGACGAGTTCTTCTGAGCGGGACTCTGGGGTTCGAAATGACCG
ACCAAGCGACGCCCAACCTGCCATCACGAGATTTCGATTCCACCGCCGCCTTCTATGAAAGGTTGGGCTT
CGGAATCGTTTTCCGGGACGCCGGCTGGATGATCCTCCAGCGCGGGGATCTCATGCTGGAGTTCTTCGCC
CACCCCAACTTGTTTATTGCAGCTTATAATGGTTACAAATAAAGCAATAGCATCACAAATTTCACAAATA
AAGCATTTTTTTCACTGCATTCTAGTTGTGGTTTGTCCAAACTCATCAATGTATCTTATCATGTCTGTAT
ACCGTCGACCTCTAGCTAGAGCTTGGCGTAATCATGGTCATAGCTGTTTCCTGTGTGAAATTGTTATCCG
CTCACAATTCCACACAACATACGAGCCGGAAGCATAAAGTGTAAAGCCTGGGGTGCCTAATGAGTGAGCT
AACTCACATTAATTGCGTTGCGCTCACTGCCCGCTTTCCAGTCGGGAAACCTGTCGTGCCAGCTGCATTA
ATGAATCGGCCAACGCGCGGGGAGAGGCGGTTTGCGTATTGGGCGCTCTTCCGCTTCCTCGCTCACTGAC
TCGCTGCGCTCGGTCGTTCGGCTGCGGCGAGCGGTATCAGCTCACTCAAAGGCGGTAATACGGTTATCCA
CAGAATCAGGGGATAACGCAGGAAAGAACATGTGAGCAAAAGGCCAGCAAAAGGCCAGGAACCGTAAAAA
GGCCGCGTTGCTGGCGTTTTTCCATAGGCTCCGCCCCCCTGACGAGCATCACAAAAATCGACGCTCAAGT
CAGAGGTGGCGAAACCCGACAGGACTATAAAGATACCAGGCGTTTCCCCCTGGAAGCTCCCTCGTGCGCT
CTCCTGTTCCGACCCTGCCGCTTACCGGATACCTGTCCGCCTTTCTCCCTTCGGGAAGCGTGGCGCTTTC
TCATAGCTCACGCTGTAGGTATCTCAGTTCGGTGTAGGTCGTTCGCTCCAAGCTGGGCTGTGTGCACGAA
CCCCCCGTTCAGCCCGACCGCTGCGCCTTATCCGGTAACTATCGTCTTGAGTCCAACCCGGTAAGACACG
ACTTATCGCCACTGGCAGCAGCCACTGGTAACAGGATTAGCAGAGCGAGGTATGTAGGCGGTGCTACAGA
GTTCTTGAAGTGGTGGCCTAACTACGGCTACACTAGAAGAACAGTATTTGGTATCTGCGCTCTGCTGAAG
CCAGTTACCTTCGGAAAAAGAGTTGGTAGCTCTTGATCCGGCAAACAAACCACCGCTGGTAGCGGTTTTT
TTGTTTGCAAGCAGCAGATTACGCGCAGAAAAAAAGGATCTCAAGAAGATCCTTTGATCTTTTCTACGGG
GTCTGACGCTCAGTGGAACGAAAACTCACGTTAAGGGATTTTGGTCATGAGATTATCAAAAAGGATCTTC
ACCTAGATCCTTTTAAATTAAAAATGAAGTTTTAAATCAATCTAAAGTATATATGAGTAAACTTGGTCTG
ACAGTTACCAATGCTTAATCAGTGAGGCACCTATCTCAGCGATCTGTCTATTTCGTTCATCCATAGTTGC
CTGACTCCCCGTCGTGTAGATAACTACGATACGGGAGGGCTTACCATCTGGCCCCAGTGCTGCAATGATA
CCGCGAGACCCACGCTCACCGGCTCCAGATTTATCAGCAATAAACCAGCCAGCCGGAAGGGCCGAGCGCA
GAAGTGGTCCTGCAACTTTATCCGCCTCCATCCAGTCTATTAATTGTTGCCGGGAAGCTAGAGTAAGTAG
TTCGCCAGTTAATAGTTTGCGCAACGTTGTTGCCATTGCTACAGGCATCGTGGTGTCACGCTCGTCGTTT
GGTATGGCTTCATTCAGCTCCGGTTCCCAACGATCAAGGCGAGTTACATGATCCCCCATGTTGTGCAAAA
AAGCGGTTAGCTCCTTCGGTCCTCCGATCGTTGTCAGAAGTAAGTTGGCCGCAGTGTTATCACTCATGGT
TATGGCAGCACTGCATAATTCTCTTACTGTCATGCCATCCGTAAGATGCTTTTCTGTGACTGGTGAGTAC
TCAACCAAGTCATTCTGAGAATAGTGTATGCGGCGACCGAGTTGCTCTTGCCCGGCGTCAATACGGGATA
ATACCGCGCCACATAGCAGAACTTTAAAAGTGCTCATCATTGGAAAACGTTCTTCGGGGCGAAAACTCTC
AAGGATCTTACCGCTGTTGAGATCCAGTTCGATGTAACCCACTCGTGCACCCAACTGATCTTCAGCATCT
TTTACTTTCACCAGCGTTTCTGGGTGAGCAAAAACAGGAAGGCAAAATGCCGCAAAAAAGGGAATAAGGG
CGACACGGAAATGTTGAATACTCATACTCTTCCTTTTTCAATATTATTGAAGCATTTATCAGGGTTATTG
TCTCATGAGCGGATACATATTTGAATGTATTTAGAAAAATAAACAAATAGGGGTTCCGCGCACATTTCCC
CGAAAAGTGCCACCTGACGTC
