>Addgene plasmid #51430 | pAF1-VP64-SeqFosA | addgene partial sequence | sequence record 82365 | CMV-F 5'-CGCAAATGGGCGGTAGGCGTG-3'
GCAGAGCTCTCTGGCTAACTAGAGAACCCACTGCTTACTGGCTTATCGAAATTAATACGACTCACTATAG
GGAGACCCAAGCTGGCTAGCGTTTAAACTTAAGCTTGCCACCATGGACCCCATTCGTCCGCGCAGGCCAA
GTCCTGCCCGCGAGCTTCTGCCCGGACCCCAACCGGATAGGGTTCAGCCGACTGCAGATCGTGGGGTGTC
TGCGCCTGCTGGCAGCCCTCTGGATGGCTTGCCCGCTCGGCGGACGGTGTCCCGGACCCGGCTGCCATCT
CCCCCTGCGCCCTCACCTGCGTTCTCGGCGGGCAGCTTCAGCGATCTGCTCCGTCCGTTCGATCCGTCGC
TTCTTGATACATCGCTTCTTGATTCGATGCCTGCCGTCGGCACGCCGCATACAGCGGCTGCCCCAGCAGA
GTGGGATGAGGCGCAATCGGCTCTGCGTGCAGCCGATGACCCGCCACCCACCG
