>Addgene plasmid #51430 | pAF1-VP64-SeqFosA | addgene partial sequence | sequence record 82474 | BGH-rev 5'-TAGAAGGCACAGTCGAGG-3'
CAGGTCGAAATCATCAAGGGCGTCACTGCCGAGCATGTCGAGGTCAAAGTCATCAAGGGCATCCGAACCA
AGCATGTCAAGGTCAAAATCATCGAGGGCGTCACTTCCCAGCATATCCAGATCAAAATCGTCCAATGCGT
CAGCCCGTCCGGGATCCGGGAGGCCGCCCCAGATCCTGGTACGCGGGCGTTTTACCCTCCAGCTGAGGGG
CAAATGCAGCGCATCGCGCTGTTCGGGAACGCGCACCTCGACAGCCTGCTGTGCGGAGGGGCCGGTGACA
GCACGATCCGATCGGGACCGTTTACGGCTGCTTGCCCGCGTCTGATCTCCCTCGTGCATTGGGCTGGGCG
CATCAAGGTCACGCTCCAGCGAATCGGCGAATGCATGCAAAGACGCCTGATCCGGTGTTTGAGCTGAAGT
AGGGGACGGTTTGGCCCTTTTCATCCCTGATGCCTGGAGGATACGGTCCCAACGCTGCGAGGCTGGGGGG
AGCGTTCCACCGCGGGCTTCGAGTTCGGTGACGCCCACTCTGCGAAAGAGCTGTACCAACCCGTTCCTGC
TCATCCCGAACTGCGTCATGGCCTCATCAAATGCGTACGCTGGGTGGGAGTGGCACTGGAAAAACTCCAG
CACGCGAACCACTTGCGCGTAGTCGGCAACGCGATGGGACGTGCGTTCGCCAATACGGCGATTGACTCTT
CTGATCAATTCCGGCGCGTGCGGCAATCCCTTTTTCACTGCATCCATGGCAGGACGTCCGCCGAGGCAGG
CCAAGGCGACGAGGTGGTCGTTGGTCAACGCGGCCAACGCCGGATCAGGCCGGCTCAGCTGGGCCACAAT
GCTTT
