>Addgene plasmid #51430 | pAF1-VP64-SeqFosA | addgene partial sequence | sequence record 83276 | TAL_R2 5'-ggcgacgaggtggtcgttgg-3'
AGCTGGGCCACAATGCTTTCGAGCGCTTGCTTGCCGCCACCGTTGCTGGCGATAGCCACCACTTGGTCCG
GGGTCAGGCCATGGTCCTGGCACAGCACCGGCAACAGCCGCTGCACCGTTTCGAGCGCTTGCTTGCCGCC
ATTGTTGCTGGCGATAGCCACCACTTGGTCCGGGGTCAGGCCATGGTCCTGGCACAGCACCGGCAACAGC
CGCTGCACCGTTTCGAGCGCTTGCTTGCCGCCATTGTTGCTGGCGATAGCCACCACTTGGTCCGGGGTCA
GGCCATGGTCCTGGCACAGCACCGGCAACAGCCGCTGCACCGTTTCGAGCGCTTGCTTGCCGCCAATGTT
GCTGGCGATAGCCACCACTTGGTCCGGGGTCAGGCCATGGTCCTGGCACAGCACCGGCAACAGCCGCTGC
ACCGTTTCGAGCGCTTGCTTGCCGCCATCGTGGCTGGCGATAGCCACCACTTGGTCCGGAGTCAGGCCAT
GGTCCTGGCACAGCACCGGCAACAGCCGCTGCACCGTTTCGAGCGCTTGCTTGCCGCCATCGTGGCTGGC
GATAGCCACCACTTGGTCCGGGGTCAGGCCATGGTCCTGGCACAGCACCGGCAACAGCCGCTGCACCGTT
TCGAGCGCTTGCTTGCCGCCAATGTTGCTGGCGATAGCCACCACTTGGTCCGGGGTCAGGCCATGGTCCT
GGCACAGCACCGGCAACAGCCGCTGCACCGTTTCGAGCGCTTGCTTGCCGCCAATGTTGCTGGCGATAGC
CACCACTTGGTCCGGGGTCAGGCCATGGTCCTGGCACAGCACCGGCAA
